>Addgene plasmid #50264 | pICH41551 | depositor full sequence | sequence record 75021 | Full Sequence
GTGGCTCTTCAGTGGACGAAAGGGCCTCGTGATACGCCTATTTTTATAGGTTAATGTCATGATAATAATG
GTTTCTTAGACGTCAGGTGGCACTTTTCGGGGAAATGTGCGCGGAACCCCTATTTGTTTATTTTTCTAAA
TACATTCAAATATGTATCCGCTCATGAGACAATAACCCTGATAAATGCTTCAATAATATTGAAAAAGGAA
GAGTATGCGCTCACGCAACTGGTCCAGAACCTTGACCGAACGCAGCGGTGGTAACGGCGCAGTGGCGGTT
TTCATGGCTTGTTATGACTGTTTTTTTGGGGTACAGTCTATGCCTCGGGCATCCAAGCAGCAAGCGCGTT
ACGCCGTGGGTCGATGTTTGATGTTATGGAGCAGCAACGATGTTACGCAGCAGGGCAGTCGCCCTAAAAC
AAAGTTAAACATCATGAGGGAAGCGGTGATCGCCGAAGTATCGACTCAACTATCAGAGGTAGTTGGCGTC
ATCGAGCGCCATCTCGAACCGACGTTGCTGGCCGTACATTTGTACGGCTCCGCAGTGGATGGCGGCCTGA
AGCCACACAGCGATATTGATTTGCTGGTTACGGTGACCGTAAGGCTTGATGAAACAACGCGGCGAGCTTT
GATCAACGACCTTTTGGAAACTTCGGCTTCCCCTGGAGAGAGCGAGATTCTCCGCGCTGTAGAAGTCACC
ATTGTTGTGCACGACGACATCATTCCGTGGCGTTATCCAGCTAAGCGCGAACTGCAATTTGGAGAATGGC
AGCGCAATGACATTCTTGCAGGTATCTTCGAGCCAGCCACGATCGACATTGATCTGGCTATCTTGCTGAC
AAAAGCAAGAGAACATAGCGTTGCCTTGGTAGGTCCAGCGGCGGAGGAACTCTTTGATCCGGTTCCTGAA
CAGGATCTATTTGAGGCGCTAAATGAAACCTTAACGCTATGGAACTCGCCGCCCGACTGGGCTGGCGATG
AGCGAAATGTAGTGCTTACGTTGTCCCGCATTTGGTACAGCGCAGTAACCGGCAAAATCGCGCCGAAGGA
TGTCGCTGCCGACTGGGCAATGGAGCGCCTGCCGGCCCAGTATCAGCCCGTCATACTTGAAGCTAGACAG
GCTTATCTTGGACAAGAAGAAGATCGCTTGGCCTCGCGCGCAGATCAGTTGGAAGAATTTGTCCATTACG
TAAAAGGCGAGATCACCAAGGTAGTCGGCAAATAACTGTCAGACCAAGTTTACTCATATATACTTTAGAT
TGATTTAAAACTTCATTTTTAATTTAAAAGGATCTAGGTGAAGATCCTTTTTGATAATCTCATGACCAAA
ATCCCTTAACGTGAGTTTTCGTTCCACTGAGCGTCAGACCCCGTAGAAAAGATCAAAGGATCTTCTTGAG
ATCCTTTTTTTCTGCGCGTAATCTGCTGCTTGCAAACAAAAAAACCACCGCTACCAGCGGTGGTTTGTTT
GCCGGATCAAGAGCTACCAACTCTTTTTCCGAAGGTAACTGGCTTCAGCAGAGCGCAGATACCAAATACT
GTCCTTCTAGTGTAGCCGTAGTTAGGCCACCACTTCAAGAACTCTGTAGCACCGCCTACATACCTCGCTC
TGCTAATCCTGTTACCAGTGGCTGCTGCCAGTGGCGATAAGTCGTGTCTTACCGGGTTGGACTCAAGACG
ATAGTTACCGGATAAGGCGCAGCGGTCGGGCTGAACGGGGGGTTCGTGCACACAGCCCAGCTTGGAGCGA
ACGACCTACACCGAACTGAGATACCTACAGCGTGAGCTATGAGAAAGCGCCACGCTTCCCGAAGGGAGAA
AGGCGGACAGGTATCCGGTAAGCGGCAGGGTCGGAACAGGAGAGCGCACGAGGGAGCTTCCAGGGGGAAA
CGCCTGGTATCTTTATAGTCCTGTCGGGTTTCGCCACCTCTGACTTGAGCGTCGATTTTTGTGATGCTCG
TCAGGGGGGCGGAGCCTATGGAAAAACGCCAGCAACGCGGCCTTTTTACGGTTCCTGGCCTTTTGCTGGC
CTTTTGCTCACATGTTCTTTCCTGCGTTATCCCCTGATTCTGTGGATAACCGTATTACCGCCTTTGAGTG
AGCTGATACCGCTCGCCGCAGCCGAACGACCGAGCGCAGCGAGTCAGTGAGCGAGGAAGCGGAAGAGCGC
CCAATACGCAAACCGCCTCTCCCCGCGCGTTGGCCGATTCATTAATCACTCTGTGGTCTCAGGAGGTGTT
CATCTGTTGGACAAGCTAATAATATCTATTTGTTGTCTGAATCACAATTTTCCCATGATAAATTAAAGCC
AAAATTCGGCTTCTCACAACCTGATAGAATCTAATTTTATGACTTTTATCAAAAAAAAGAAGAAGATAGA
ATCTAATTTTATGACATTTAATGGTAGCCATTCCTTAAAAATTCCCGATTCAACTAATCCTTGGAGTTCA
TTTTCTCATAGGTGGATTTCATGCTGGAGTTACTGTAAATAGGGTTGGATTTCTACATTCTTGCGAGAGT
GATCTGCATTCCAGCCCCCTCTGAAGCACAGGAGTCAGCTGCATTTCAAATGATTACCCAATTACAGACT
ATGGCAGACCGCACCCATTAGATTTAATGTGGCAAAGAAACATCAACTCCAATATTTTTGAATCCTATTA
ATGGCTATCATACCATAGTACTGTATTAGTACTGTCCAGAAGCAAAAATTGTTGTTTTAGAATATTACTT
GGTTGCAACCGTATCAGTGCTTTGAACATTTATCAAGGCCAAATACATAATGGTGCCTTGAAATCAACTC
TAGTTTATTGAAATGATGTCTATTGAGCACCTATATGTGTTGCCAGTATTGCCCATGCTTAACTTAGCAT
TCTGTTAACAAGTGTTATGCTGGATGTTCGAATCGAACATGGAGTTTTCATGTTGCTTAGAACTATATGC
TTTCAGTGTTAGCAGTATCGGAAGGTAAATACAGTTTAAACACCAAAAGTAGAGAGAAATAAGGAGGAAT
TTAATCTTTGGATTTGATTCGTCTTTCTTGTGGGAATGGTGAACTCGTTAACCAGCTAGGTGAAATGAAC
TCAATACTTAGTTCAAAATTGTTTAAGTTCCATTTTTGGTTAAGAGAATTGAGTTGTGCTCTCTAGCTTT
TGAAGATGATTTAGGTTCAAGGACTATAATTTTACACGATATTAGAGCTAGATCCATTGATAGGCCGCGT
TTCTTAATGTTTTTGGCCTTGTAATTCTGTTTTCACATTGATTGACTGAATGAGTTGTGCTCTTTCTATA
TGATCTCGGATAATTCTTTTTCTCATGAGCTAACTTAAGTTAGGATATGAGCTAACTGCTCTCCAACAGG
CAACAACCCATAGAGGAACCAATCAGTTTTTTCTTTTTGTCCTCCTCTTCCTTGCACGAGTGGACTTAGT
AAATAGAAAGGAAAATAACAAAAATGTATAAGAAACAAGTCAATCTCTTGGGTCCCTTAATAATCAAAGA
AAACCAATGAATGAACTCCAAGTGCACAAAACTAAGATAAGGCAAAGGAAAATAATTTGTAGTAAGAATG
CTATATATTGATAATGTTGGTAATAATATTATCTAGAAGCAATCCACAGAAGGGGTGCCACGTGTCAACT
TGTAAATCACAAATTGCAAGTCATCACTAATATTATTATCAAGGGACCATGCAAAGTGAAAATAAATAAT
TCATACTAAGTAGTGAGAGCAATACTTGAGACCACGAA
Features (pLannotate 1.2.2; 6 found; start..end, strand, type, name):
    110..214     +  promoter       AmpR promoter: bla
    205..285     -  CDS            int (fragment): INT2_ECOLX - Protein inferred from homology: Swiss-Prot protein existence level 3. Putative integrase believed to be involved in the insertion of antibiotic resistance genes into plasmids and transposons. From Escherichia coli.
    371..427     +  CDS            GmR (fragment): gentamycin acetyltransferase; aacC1; confers resistance to gentamycin
    434..1222    +  CDS            aadA: S3AD_ECOLX - Experimental evidence at protein level: Swiss-Prot protein existence level 1. Mediates bacterial resistance to the antibiotics streptomycin and spectinomycin. From Escherichia coli.
   1396..1984    +  rep_origin     ori: high-copy-number ColE1/pMB1/pBR322/pUC origin of replication
   2167..2216    +  CDS            lacI (fragment): lac repressor; lacI; The lac repressor binds to the lac operator to inhibit transcription in E. coli. This inhibition can be relieved by adding lactose or isopropyl-β-D-thiogalactopyranoside (IPTG).
