[The description below was written by a language model from this plasmid's Addgene catalogue record and pLannotate feature annotations shown in this document.]
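Description:
pICH41551 is a Level 0 promoter module from the plant Golden Gate Modular Cloning (MoClo) toolbox, built in the pICH41233 backbone and catalogued as a plant expression part. It is a small plasmid of about 3.7 kb that is maintained in E. coli from a high-copy ColE1/pUC-type origin. Selection is with spectinomycin, through an aadA (streptomycin/spectinomycin adenylyltransferase) gene. The annotation places an AmpR (bla) promoter upstream of aadA. It also picks up short fragments of an integron integrase, a gentamicin acetyltransferase gene and lacI. These are most likely remnants of the sources from which the resistance cassette and backbone were assembled, not functional genes.

The insert is recorded as the "Ls" promoter from Solanum tuberosum (potato). It was cloned through BpiI sites that were destroyed in the process, and its internal BsaI and BbsI/BpiI sites were removed by point mutation. This domestication lets the part pass through Type IIS assembly reactions without being cut internally. According to the depositor, the insert can be released with BsaI, which is how Level 0 parts are excised with defined overhangs and joined in one pot to untranslated regions, coding sequences and terminators to build a plant transcription unit. The automated feature table annotates only backbone elements, so the promoter lies in the unannotated part of the sequence, and its exact boundaries, fusion-site overhangs and expression characteristics are not stated in the record. The plasmid carries no coding sequence, plant selectable marker or T-DNA borders in the annotation, so it is a donor part for assembly, not a vector for direct plant transformation.
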