Addgene plasmid #50264: pICH41551
Depositing lab: Sylvestre Marillonnet & Nicola Patron. Publication: A golden gate modular cloning toolbox for plants. Engler C, Youles M, Gruetzner R, Ehnert TM, Werner S, Jones JD, Patron NJ, Marillonnet S. ACS Synth Biol. 2014 Nov 21;3(11):839-43. doi: 10.1021/sb4001504. Epub 2014 Feb 20. PubMed 24933124.
Backbone
  Vector backbone: pICH41233
  Vector type: plant expression
Growth in bacteria
  Bacterial resistance: Spectinomycin, 50 μg/mL
  Growth temperature: 37°C
  Growth strain: DH5alpha
  Copy number: High Copy
Gene/Insert
  Gene/Insert name: promoter, Ls (Solanum tuberosum)
  Mutation: BsaI/BbsI sites removed by point-mutation
  Cloning method: Restriction Enzyme; 5′ cloning site BpiI (destroyed during cloning); 3′ cloning site BpiI (destroyed during cloning)
Terms and licenses: Academic/Nonprofit Terms; Industry Terms: Not Available to Industry
Depositor comments: insert can be released with BsaI
How to cite: pICH41551 was a gift from Sylvestre Marillonnet & Nicola Patron (Addgene plasmid # 50264)
