>Addgene plasmid #50264 | pICH41551 | addgene partial sequence | sequence record 76490 | MoCloF 5'-agcgaggaagcggaagagcg-3'
GCGCGTTGGCCGATTCATTAATCACTCTGTGGTCTCAGGAGGTGTTCATCTGTTGGACAAGCTAATAATA
TCTATTTGTTGTCTGAATCACAATTTTCCCATGATAAATTAAAGCCAAAATTCGGCTTCTCACAACCTGA
TAGAATCTAATTTTATGACTTTTATCAAAAAAAAGAAGAAGATAGAATCTAATTTTATGACATTTAATGG
TAGCCATTCCTTAAAAATTCCCGATTCAACTAATCCTTGGAGTTCATTTTCTCATAGGTGGATTTCATGC
TGGAGTTACTGTAAATAGGGTTGGATTTCTACATTCTTGCGAGAGTGATCTGCATTCCAGCCCCCTCTGA
AGCACAGGAGTCAGCTGCATTTCAAATGATTACCCAATTACAGACTATGGCAGACCGCACCCATTAGATT
TAATGTGGCAAAGAAACATCAACTCCAATATTTTTGAATCCTATTAATGGCTATCATACCATAGTACTGT
ATTAGTACTGTCCAGAAGCAAAAATTGTTGTTTTAGAATATTACTTGGTTGCAACCGTATCAGTGCTTTG
AACATTTATCAAGGCCAAATACATAATGGTGCCTTGAAATCAACTCTAGTTTATTGAAATGATGTCTATT
GAGCACCTATATGTGTTGCCAGTATTGCCCATGCTTAACTTAGCATTCTGTTAACAAGTGTTATGCTGGA
TGTTCGAATCGAACATGGAGTTTTCATGTTGCTTAGAACTATATGCTTTCAGTGTTAGCAGTATCGGAAG
GTAAATACAGTTTAAACACCAAAAGTAGAGAGAAATAAGGAGGAATTTAATCTTTGGATTTGATTCGTCT
TTCTTGTGGGAATGGTGAACTCGTTAACCAGCTAGGTGAAATGAACTCAATACTTAGTTCAAAA
