>Addgene plasmid #50264 | pICH41551 | addgene partial sequence | sequence record 76657 | MoCloR 5'-gccacctgacgtctaagaaacc-3'
TAGGCGTATCACGAGGCCCTTTCGTCCACTGAAGAGCCACTTCGTGGTCTCAAGTATTGCTCTCACTACT
TAGTATGAATTATTTATTTTCACTTTGCATGGTCCCTTGATAATAATATTAGTGATGACTTGCAATTTGT
GATTTACAAGTTGACACGTGGCACCCCTTCTGTGGATTGCTTCTAGATAATATTATTACCAACATTATCA
ATATATAGCATTCTTACTACAAATTATTTTCCTTTGCCTTATCTTAGTTTTGTGCACTTGGAGTTCATTC
ATTGGTTTTCTTTGATTATTAAGGGACCCAAGAGATTGACTTGTTTCTTATACATTTTTGTTATTTTCCT
TTCTATTTACTAAGTCCACTCGTGCAAGGAAGAGGAGGACAAAAAGAAAAAACTGATTGGTTCCTCTATG
GGTTGTTGCCTGTTGGAGAGCAGTTAGCTCATATCCTAACTTAAGTTAGCTCATGAGAAAAAGAATTATC
CGAGATCATATAGAAAGAGCACAACTCATTCAGTCAATCAATGTGAAAACAGAATTACAAGGCCAAAAAC
ATTAAGAAACGCGGCCTATCAATGGATCTAGCTCTAATATCGTGTAAAATTATAGTCCTTGAACCTAAAT
CATCTTCAAAAGCTAGAGAGCACAACTCAATTCTCTTAACCAAAAATGGAACTTAAACAATTTTGAACTA
AGTATTGAGTTCATTTCACCTAGCTGGTTAACGAGTTCACCATTCCCACAAGAAAGACGAATCAAATCCA
AAGATTAAATTCCTCCTTATTTCTCTCTACTTTTGGTGTTTAAACTGTATTTACCTTCCGATACTGCTAA
CACTGAAAGCATATAGTTCTAAGCAACATGAAAACTCC
